Addgene plasmid #229371: pXTK134 [Linker_SynTer-L9_PartType0]
Purpose: XanthoMoClo Golden Gate Part Plasmid for cloning, contains Linker_SynTer-L9_PartType0
Depositing lab: Michael Springer. Depositing organization: Harvard Medical School. Publication: XanthoMoClo horizontal line A Robust Modular Cloning Genetic Toolkit for the Genera Xanthobacter and Roseixanthobacter. Soltysiak MPM, Ory ALH, Lee AD, Christophersen CE, Jalihal AP, Springer M. ACS Synth Biol. 2025 Apr 18;14(4):1173-1190. doi: 10.1021/acssynbio.4c00806. Epub 2025 Mar 13. PubMed 40080684.
Backbone
  Vector backbone: pXTK
  Vector type: Bacterial Expression
Growth in bacteria
  Bacterial resistance: Ampicillin, 100 μg/mL
  Growth temperature: 37°C
  Growth strain: DH5alpha
  Copy number: Low Copy
Gene/Insert
  Gene/Insert name: SynTer-L9 Linker (alt name: Linker_SynTer-L9_PartType0)
  Species: Synthetic
  Cloning method: Restriction Enzyme; 5′ cloning site unknown (unknown if destroyed)
Terms and licenses: Academic/Nonprofit Terms; Industry Terms: Not Available to Industry
How to cite: pXTK134 [Linker_SynTer-L9_PartType0] was a gift from Michael Springer (Addgene plasmid # 229371 ; http://n2t.net/addgene:229371 ; RRID:Addgene_229371)
