[The description below was written by a language model from this plasmid's Addgene catalogue record and pLannotate feature annotations shown in this document.]
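Description:
pXTK134 is a small (about 1.8 kb) part plasmid from the XanthoMoClo toolkit, a modular Golden Gate cloning system built for engineering bacteria of the genera Xanthobacter and Roseixanthobacter. It is built on the pXTK backbone, catalogued as a bacterial expression vector, and serves as a storage and donor vehicle in E. coli rather than as a finished expression construct. Propagation relies on a ColE1/pMB1-family origin of replication, and selection is through the TEM-type beta-lactamase gene (bla) driven by its native AmpR promoter, conferring ampicillin resistance. The catalogue entry lists the plasmid as low copy, whereas the automated annotation labels the origin as the high-copy pUC-type class; the record does not resolve this difference.

The payload is a synthetic element called the SynTer-L9 linker, designated a Part Type 0 module in the toolkit's hierarchy. The name suggests a linker position combined with a synthetic terminator, which in modular cloning schemes typically sits at the edge of a transcription unit to define the assembly junction and insulate it from read-through. However, the record does not describe its exact function, and the feature table does not annotate the insert itself or any Type IIS restriction sites. The only other annotated features are an rrnB T2 terminator, in reverse orientation between the origin and the resistance cassette, and a bacteriophage fd terminator just downstream of bla. Whether either belongs to the part or to backbone insulation is not stated. The plasmid is intended to supply this linker in Golden Gate assemblies of multi-part constructs.
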