Features (pLannotate 1.2.2; 5 found; start..end, strand, type, name):
      1..589     +  rep_origin     ori: high-copy-number ColE1/pMB1/pBR322/pUC origin of replication
    651..678     -  terminator     rrnB T2 terminator: transcription terminator T2 from the E. coli rrnB gene
    776..867     +  promoter       AmpR promoter: bla
    868..1725    +  CDS            bla: BLAT_ECOLX - Experimental evidence at protein level: Swiss-Prot protein existence level 1. TEM-type are the most prevalent beta-lactamases in enterobacteria; they hydrolyze the beta-lactam bond in susceptible beta-lactam antibiotics, thus conferring resistance to penicillins and cephalosporins. TEM-3 and TEM-4 are capable of hydrolyzing cefotaxime and ceftazidime. TEM-5 is capable of hydrolyzing ceftazidime. TEM-6 is capable of hydrolyzing ceftazidime and aztreonam. TEM-8/CAZ-2, TEM- 16/CAZ-7 and TEM-24/CAZ-6 are markedly active against ceftazidime. IRT- 4 shows resistance to beta-lactamase in
   1732..1771    +  terminator     fd terminator: central terminator from bacteriophage fd (Otsuka and Kunisawa, 1982)
>Addgene plasmid #229371 | pXTK134 [Linker_SynTer-L9_PartType0] | addgene full sequence | sequence record 464853 | Addgene NGS Result
TTGAGATCCTTTTTTTCTGCGCGTAATCTGCTGCTTGCAAACAAAAAAACCACCGCTACCAGCGGTGGTT
TGTTTGCCGGATCAAGAGCTACCAACTCTTTTTCCGAAGGTAACTGGCTTCAGCAGAGCGCAGATACCAA
ATACTGTTCTTCTAGTGTAGCCGTAGTTAGGCCACCACTTCAAGAACTCTGTAGCACCGCCTACATACCT
CGCTCTGCTAATCCTGTTACCAGTGGCTGCTGCCAGTGGCGATAAGTCGTGTCTTACCGGGTTGGACTCA
AGACGATAGTTACCGGATAAGGCGCAGCGGTCGGGCTGAACGGGGGGTTCGTGCACACAGCCCAGCTTGG
AGCGAACGACCTACACCGAACTGAGATACCTACAGCGTGAGCTATGAGAAAGCGCCACGCTTCCCGAAGG
GAGAAAGGCGGACAGGTATCCGGTAAGCGGCAGGGTCGGAACAGGAGAGCGCACGAGGGAGCTTCCAGGG
GGAAACGCCTGGTATCTTTATAGTCCTGTCGGGTTTCGCCACCTCTGACTTGAGCGTCGATTTTTGTGAT
GCTCGTCAGGGGGGCGGAGCCTATGGAAAAACGCCAGCAACGCGAGTCGGTCTCTGAGTCATATGCCCAC
TAAGAGTTTGTAGAAACGCAAAAAGGCCATCCGTCAGGATGGCCTTCTGCTTAATTTGATGGTTATCAGA
AGAGTGTAAGCGGGTTGACTACCGATGAGACCAGAGTAGCCCGCCTAATGAGCGGGCTTTTTTTTAATTC
CCCTATTTGTTTATTTTTCTAAATACATTCAAATATGTATCCGCTCATGAGACAATAACCCTGATAAATG
CTTCAATAATATTGAAAAAGGAAGAGTATGAGCATTCAGCATTTTCGTGTGGCGCTGATTCCGTTTTTTG
CGGCGTTTTGCCTGCCGGTGTTTGCGCATCCGGAAACCCTGGTGAAAGTGAAAGATGCGGAAGATCAACT
GGGTGCGCGCGTGGGCTATATTGAACTGGATCTGAACAGCGGCAAAATTCTGGAATCTTTTCGTCCGGAA
GAACGTTTTCCGATGATGAGCACCTTTAAAGTGCTGCTGTGCGGTGCGGTTCTGAGCCGTGTGGATGCGG
GCCAGGAACAACTGGGCCGTCGTATTCATTATAGCCAGAACGATCTGGTGGAATATAGCCCGGTGACCGA
AAAACATCTGACCGATGGCATGACCGTGCGTGAACTGTGCAGCGCGGCGATTACCATGAGCGATAACACC
GCGGCGAACCTGCTGCTGACGACCATTGGCGGTCCGAAAGAACTGACCGCGTTTCTGCATAACATGGGCG
ATCATGTGACCCGTCTGGATCGTTGGGAACCGGAACTGAACGAAGCGATTCCGAACGATGAACGTGATAC
CACCATGCCGGCAGCAATGGCGACCACCCTGCGTAAACTGCTGACGGGTGAGCTGCTGACCCTGGCAAGC
CGCCAGCAACTGATTGATTGGATGGAAGCGGATAAAGTGGCGGGTCCGCTGCTGCGTAGCGCGCTGCCGG
CTGGCTGGTTTATTGCGGATAAAAGCGGTGCGGGCGAACGTGGCAGCCGTGGCATTATTGCGGCGCTGGG
CCCGGATGGTAAACCGAGCCGTATTGTGGTGATTTATACCACCGGCAGCCAGGCGACGATGGATGAACGT
AACCGTCAGATTGCGGAAATTGGCGCGAGCCTGATTAAACATTGGTAAACCGATACAATTAAAGGCTCCT
TTTGGAGCCTTTTTTTTTGGACGACCCTTGTCAGATCAAAGGATCTTC
